>Addgene plasmid #188571 | HT7-mTurquoise2-KDEL | depositor full sequence | sequence record 365973 | HaloTag7-mTurquoise2-KDEL
ACCGTCAGATCCGCTAGCGCTACCGGACTCAGATCTCGAGCTCAAGCTTCGAATTCGCCACCATGAGGTC
TTTGCTAATCTTGGTGCTTTGCTTCCTGCCCCTGGCTGCTCTGGGGAAAGTCTTTGGACGATGTGAGCTG
GCAGCGGCTATGAAGCCACCGGTCGCCACCATGGAAATCGGTACTGGCTTTCCATTCGACCCCCATTATG
TGGAAGTCCTGGGCGAGCGCATGCACTACGTCGATGTTGGTCCGCGCGATGGCACCCCTGTGCTGTTCCT
GCACGGTAACCCGACCTCCTCCTACGTGTGGCGCAACATCATCCCGCATGTTGCACCGACCCATCGCTGC
ATTGCTCCAGACCTGATCGGTATGGGCAAATCCGACAAACCAGACCTGGGTTATTTCTTCGACGACCACG
TCCGCTTCATGGATGCCTTCATCGAAGCCCTGGGTCTGGAAGAGGTCGTCCTGGTCATTCACGACTGGGG
CTCCGCTCTGGGTTTCCACTGGGCCAAGCGCAATCCAGAGCGCGTCAAAGGTATTGCATTTATGGAGTTC
ATCCGCCCTATCCCGACCTGGGACGAATGGCCAGAATTTGCCCGCGAGACCTTCCAGGCCTTCCGCACCA
CCGACGTCGGCCGCAAGCTGATCATCGATCAGAACGTTTTTATCGAGGGTACGCTGCCGATGGGTGTCGT
CCGCCCGCTGACTGAAGTCGAGATGGACCATTACCGCGAGCCGTTCCTGAATCCTGTTGACCGCGAGCCA
CTGTGGCGCTTCCCAAACGAGCTGCCAATCGCCGGTGAGCCAGCGAACATCGTCGCGCTGGTCGAAGAAT
ACATGGACTGGCTGCACCAGTCCCCTGTCCCGAAGCTGCTGTTCTGGGGCACCCCAGGCGTTCTGATCCC
ACCGGCCGAAGCCGCTCGCCTGGCCAAAAGCCTGCCTAACTGCAAGGCTGTGGACATCGGCCCGGGTCTG
AATCTGCTGCAAGAAGACAACCCGGACCTGATCGGCAGCGAGATCGCGCGCTGGCTGTCCACGCTCGAGA
TTTCCGGCGTGAGCAAGGGCGAGGAGCTGTTCACCGGGGTGGTGCCCATCCTGGTCGAGCTGGACGGCGA
CGTAAACGGCCACAAGTTCAGCGTGTCCGGCGAGGGCGAGGGCGATGCCACCTACGGCAAGCTGACCCTG
AAGTTCATCTGCACCACCGGCAAGCTGCCCGTGCCCTGGCCCACCCTCGTGACCACCCTGTCCTGGGGCG
TGCAGTGCTTCGCCCGCTACCCCGACCACATGAAGCAGCACGACTTCTTCAAGTCCGCCATGCCCGAAGG
CTACGTCCAGGAGCGCACCATCTTCTTCAAGGACGACGGCAACTACAAGACCCGCGCCGAGGTGAAGTTC
GAGGGCGACACCCTGGTGAACCGCATCGAGCTGAAGGGCATCGACTTCAAGGAGGACGGCAACATCCTGG
GGCACAAGCTGGAGTACAACTACTTTAGCGACAACGTCTATATCACCGCCGACAAGCAGAAGAACGGCAT
CAAGGCCAACTTCAAGATCCGCCACAACATCGAGGACGGCGGCGTGCAGCTCGCCGACCACTACCAGCAG
AACACCCCCATCGGCGACGGCCCCGTGCTGCTGCCCGACAACCACTACCTGAGCACCCAGTCCAAGCTGA
GCAAAGACCCCAACGAGAAGCGCGATCACATGGTCCTGCTGGAGTTCGTGACCGCCGCCGGGATCACTCT
CGGCATGGACGAGCTGTACAAGGATGAATTGTAAGCGGCCGCGACTCTAGATCATAATCAGCCATACCAC
ATTTGTAGAGGTTTTACTTGCTTTAAAAAACCTCCCACACCTCCCCCTGAACCTGAAACATAAAATGAAT
GCAATTGTTGTTGTTAACTTGTTTATTGCAGCTTATAATGGTTACAAATAAAGCAATAGCATCACAAATT
TCACAAATAAAGCATTTTTTTCACTGCATTCTAGTTGTGGTTTGTCCAAACTCATCAATGTATCTTAAGG
CGTAAATTGTAAGCGTTAATATTTTGTTAAAATTCGCGTTAAATTTTTGTTAAATCAGCTCATTTTTTAA
CCAATAGGCCGAAATCGGCAAAATCCCTTATAAATCAAAAGAATAGACCGAGATAGGGT
[37 nt withheld, positions 2160-2196]
AAAGAACGTGGACTCCAACGTCAAAGG
[49 nt withheld, positions 2224-2272]
T
[91 nt withheld, positions 2274-2364]
G
[124 nt withheld, positions 2366-2489]
CAGGTGGCACTTTTCGGGGAAATGTGCGCGGAACCCCTATTTGTTTATTTTTCTAAATACATTCAAATAT
GTATCCGCTCATGAGACAATAACCCTGATAAATGCTTCAATAATATTGAAAAAGGAAGAGTCCTGAGGCG
GAAAGAACCAGCTGTGGAATGTGTGTCAGTTAGGGTGTGGAAAGTCCCCAGGCTCCCCAGCAGGCAGAAG
TATGCAAAGCATGCATCTCAATTAGTCAGCAACCAGGTGTGGAAAGTCCCCAGGCTCCCCAGCAGGCAGA
AGTATGCAAAGCATGCATCTCAATTAGTCAGCAACCATAGTCCCGCCCCTAACTCCGCCCATCCCGCCCC
TAACTCCGCCCAGTTCCGCCCATTCTCCGCCCCATGGCTGACTAATTTTTTT
Features (pLannotate 1.2.2; 9 found; start..end, strand, type, name):
     13..56      +  misc_feature   MCS (fragment): multiple cloning site
     63..116     +  sig_peptide    lysozyme signal sequence: signal sequence of chicken lysozyme
    174..1058    +  CDS            HaloTag®: modified bacterial dehalogenase that forms covalent bonds with chloroalkane derivatives
   1059..1772    +  CDS            mTurquoise2: mTurquoise2 is a basic (constitutively fluorescent) cyan fluorescent protein published in 2012, derived from Aequorea victoria. It is reported to be a rapidly-maturing monomer with very low acid sensitivity.
   1800..1883    +  CDS            large T antigen (fragment): large T antigen from SV40 (simian virus 40)
   1906..2027    +  polyA_signal   SV40 poly(A) signal: SV40 polyadenylation signal
   2061..2489    -  rep_origin     f1 ori (sequence partly withheld): f1 bacteriophage origin of replication; arrow indicates direction of (+) strand synthesis
   2516..2620    +  promoter       AmpR promoter: bla
   2622..2891    +  promoter       SV40 promoter (fragment): SV40 enhancer and early promoter
