>Addgene plasmid #188571 | HT7-mTurquoise2-KDEL | addgene full sequence | sequence record 369501 | Addgene NGS Result
TGGCCTTTTGCTCACATGTTCTTTCCTGCGTTATCCCCTGATTCTGTGGATAACCGTATTACCGCCATGC
ATTAGTTATTAATAGTAATCAATTACGGGGTCATTAGTTCATAGCCCATATATGGAGTTCCGCGTTACAT
AACTTACGGTAAATGGCCCGCCTGGCTGACCGCCCAACGACCCCCGCCCATTGACGTCAATAATGACGTA
TGTTCCCATAGTAACGCCAATAGGGACTTTCCATTGACGTCAATGGGTGGAGTATTTACGGTAAACTGCC
CACTTGGCAGTACATCAAGTGTATCATATGCCAAGTACGCCCCCTATTGACGTCAATGACGGTAAATGGC
CCGCCTGGCATTATGCCCAGTACATGACCTTATGGGACTTTCCTACTTGGCAGTACATCTACGTATTAGT
CATCGCTATTACCATGGTGATGCGGTTTTGGCAGTACATCAATGGGCGTGGATAGCGGTTTGACTCACGG
GGATTTCCAAGTCTCCACCCCATTGACGTCAATGGGAGTTTGTTTTGGCACCAAAATCAACGGGACTTTC
CAAAATGTCGTAACAACTCCGCCCCATTGACGCAAATGGGCGGTAGGCGTGTACGGTGGGAGGTCTATAT
AAGCAGAGCTGGTTTAGTGAACCGTCAGATCCGCTAGCGCTACCGGACTCAGATCTCGAGCTCAAGCTTC
GAATTCGCCACCATGAGGTCTTTGCTAATCTTGGTGCTTTGCTTCCTGCCCCTGGCTGCTCTGGGGAAAG
TCTTTGGACGATGTGAGCTGGCAGCGGCTATGAAGCCACCGGTCGCCACCATGGAAATCGGTACTGGCTT
TCCATTCGACCCCCATTATGTGGAAGTCCTGGGCGAGCGCATGCACTACGTCGATGTTGGTCCGCGCGAT
GGCACCCCTGTGCTGTTCCTGCACGGTAACCCGACCTCCTCCTACGTGTGGCGCAACATCATCCCGCATG
TTGCACCGACCCATCGCTGCATTGCTCCAGACCTGATCGGTATGGGCAAATCCGACAAACCAGACCTGGG
TTATTTCTTCGACGACCACGTCCGCTTCATGGATGCCTTCATCGAAGCCCTGGGTCTGGAAGAGGTCGTC
CTGGTCATTCACGACTGGGGCTCCGCTCTGGGTTTCCACTGGGCCAAGCGCAATCCAGAGCGCGTCAAAG
GTATTGCATTTATGGAGTTCATCCGCCCTATCCCGACCTGGGACGAATGGCCAGAATTTGCCCGCGAGAC
CTTCCAGGCCTTCCGCACCACCGACGTCGGCCGCAAGCTGATCATCGATCAGAACGTTTTTATCGAGGGT
ACGCTGCCGATGGGTGTCGTCCGCCCGCTGACTGAAGTCGAGATGGACCATTACCGCGAGCCGTTCCTGA
ATCCTGTTGACCGCGAGCCACTGTGGCGCTTCCCAAACGAGCTGCCAATCGCCGGTGAGCCAGCGAACAT
CGTCGCGCTGGTCGAAGAATACATGGACTGGCTGCACCAGTCCCCTGTCCCGAAGCTGCTGTTCTGGGGC
ACCCCAGGCGTTCTGATCCCACCGGCCGAAGCCGCTCGCCTGGCCAAAAGCCTGCCTAACTGCAAGGCTG
TGGACATCGGCCCGGGTCTGAATCTGCTGCAAGAAGACAACCCGGACCTGATCGGCAGCGAGATCGCGCG
CTGGCTGTCCACGCTCGAGATTTCCGGCGTGAGCAAGGGCGAGGAGCTGTTCACCGGGGTGGTGCCCATC
CTGGTCGAGCTGGACGGCGACGTAAACGGCCACAAGTTCAGCGTGTCCGGCGAGGGCGAGGGCGATGCCA
CCTACGGCAAGCTGACCCTGAAGTTCATCTGCACCACCGGCAAGCTGCCCGTGCCCTGGCCCACCCTCGT
GACCACCCTGTCCTGGGGCGTGCAGTGCTTCGCCCGCTACCCCGACCACATGAAGCAGCACGACTTCTTC
AAGTCCGCCATGCCCGAAGGCTACGTCCAGGAGCGCACCATCTTCTTCAAGGACGACGGCAACTACAAGA
CCCGCGCCGAGGTGAAGTTCGAGGGCGACACCCTGGTGAACCGCATCGAGCTGAAGGGCATCGACTTCAA
GGAGGACGGCAACATCCTGGGGCACAAGCTGGAGTACAACTACTTTAGCGACAACGTCTATATCACCGCC
GACAAGCAGAAGAACGGCATCAAGGCCAACTTCAAGATCCGCCACAACATCGAGGACGGCGGCGTGCAGC
TCGCCGACCACTACCAGCAGAACACCCCCATCGGCGACGGCCCCGTGCTGCTGCCCGACAACCACTACCT
GAGCACCCAGTCCAAGCTGAGCAAAGACCCCAACGAGAAGCGCGATCACATGGTCCTGCTGGAGTTCGTG
ACCGCCGCCGGGATCACTCTCGGCATGGACGAGCTGTACAAGGATGAATTGTAAGCGGCCGCGACTCTAG
ATCATAATCAGCCATACCACATTTGTAGAGGTTTTACTTGCTTTAAAAAACCTCCCACACCTCCCCCTGA
ACCTGAAACATAAAATGAATGCAATTGTTGTTGTTAACTTGTTTATTGCAGCTTATAATGGTTACAAATA
AAGCAATAGCATCACAAATTTCACAAATAAAGCATTTTTTTCACTGCATTCTAGTTGTGGTTTGTCCAAA
CTCATCAATGTATCTTAAGGCGTAAATTGTAAGCGTTAATATTTTGTTAAAATTCGCGTTAAATTTTTGT
TAAATCAGCTCATTTTTTAACCAATAGGCCGAAATCGGCAAAATCCCTTATAAATCAAAAGAATAGACCG
AGATAGGGT
[37 nt withheld, positions 2810-2846]
AAAGAACGTGGACTCCAACGTCAAAGG
[49 nt withheld, positions 2874-2922]
T
[91 nt withheld, positions 2924-3014]
G
[124 nt withheld, positions 3016-3139]
CAGGTGGCACTTTTCGGGGAAATGTGCGCGGAACCCCTATTTGTTTATTTTTCTAAATACATTCAAATAT
GTATCCGCTCATGAGACAATAACCCTGATAAATGCTTCAATAATATTGAAAAAGGAAGAGTCCTGAGGCG
GAAAGAACCAGCTGTGGAATGTGTGTCAGTTAGGGTGTGGAAAGTCCCCAGGCTCCCCAGCAGGCAGAAG
TATGCAAAGCATGCATCTCAATTAGTCAGCAACCAGGTGTGGAAAGTCCCCAGGCTCCCCAGCAGGCAGA
AGTATGCAAAGCATGCATCTCAATTAGTCAGCAACCATAGTCCCGCCCCTAACTCCGCCCATCCCGCCCC
TAACTCCGCCCAGTTCCGCCCATTCTCCGCCCCATGGCTGACTAATTTTTTTTATTTATGCAGAGGCCGA
GGCCGCCTCGGCCTCTGAGCTATTCCAGAAGTAGTGAGGAGGCTTTTTTGGAGGCCTAGGCTTTTGCAAA
GATCGATCAAGAGACAGGATGAGGATCGTTTCGCATGATTGAACAAGATGGATTGCACGCAGGTTCTCCG
GCCGCTTGGGTGGAGAGGCTATTCGGCTATGACTGGGCACAACAGACAATCGGCTGCTCTGATGCCGCCG
TGTTCCGGCTGTCAGCGCAGGGGCGCCCGGTTCTTTTTGTCAAGACCGACCTGTCCGGTGCCCTGAATGA
ACTGCAAGACGAGGCAGCGCGGCTATCGTGGCTGGCCACGACGGGCGTTCCTTGCGCAGCTGTGCTCGAC
GTTGTCACTGAAGCGGGAAGGGACTGGCTGCTATTGGGCGAAGTGCCGGGGCAGGATCTCCTGTCATCTC
ACCTTGCTCCTGCCGAGAAAGTATCCATCATGGCTGATGCAATGCGGCGGCTGCATACGCTTGATCCGGC
TACCTGCCCATTCGACCACCAAGCGAAACATCGCATCGAGCGAGCACGTACTCGGATGGAAGCCGGTCTT
GTCGATCAGGATGATCTGGACGAAGAGCATCAGGGGCTCGCGCCAGCCGAACTGTTCGCCAGGCTCAAGG
CGAGCATGCCCGACGGCGAGGATCTCGTCGTGACCCATGGCGATGCCTGCTTGCCGAATATCATGGTGGA
AAATGGCCGCTTTTCTGGATTCATCGACTGTGGCCGGCTGGGTGTGGCGGACCGCTATCAGGACATAGCG
TTGGCTACCCGTGATATTGCTGAAGAGCTTGGCGGCGAATGGGCTGACCGCTTCCTCGTGCTTTACGGTA
TCGCCGCTCCCGATTCGCAGCGCATCGCCTTCTATCGCCTTCTTGACGAGTTCTTCTGAGCGGGACTCTG
GGGTTCGAAATGACCGACCAAGCGACGCCCAACCTGCCATCACGAGATTTCGATTCCACCGCCGCCTTCT
ATGAAAGGTTGGGCTTCGGAATCGTTTTCCGGGACGCCGGCTGGATGATCCTCCAGCGCGGGGATCTCAT
GCTGGAGTTCTTCGCCCACCCTAGGGGGAGGCTAACTGAAACACGGAAGGAGACAATACCGGAAGGAACC
CGCGCTATGACGGCAATAAAAAGACAGAATAAAACGCACGGTGTTGGGTCGTTTGTTCATAAACGCGGGG
TTCGGTCCCAGGGCTGGCACTCTGTCGATACCCCACCGAGACCCCATTGGGGCCAATACGCCCGCGTTTC
TTCCTTTTCCCCACCCCACCCCCCAAGTTCGGGTGAAGGCCCAGGGCTCGCAGCCAACGTCGGGGCGGCA
GGCCCTGCCATAGCCTCAGGTTACTCATATATACTTTAGATTGATTTAAAACTTCATTTTTAATTTAAAA
GGATCTAGGTGAAGATCCTTTTTGATAATCTCATGACCAAAATCCCTTAACGTGAGTTTTCGTTCCACTG
AGCGTCAGACCCCGTAGAAAAGATCAAAGGATCTTCTTGAGATCCTTTTTTTCTGCGCGTAATCTGCTGC
TTGCAAACAAAAAAACCACCGCTACCAGCGGTGGTTTGTTTGCCGGATCAAGAGCTACCAACTCTTTTTC
CGAAGGTAACTGGCTTCAGCAGAGCGCAGATACCAAATACTGTTCTTCTAGTGTAGCCGTAGTTAGGCCA
CCACTTCAAGAACTCTGTAGCACCGCCTACATACCTCGCTCTGCTAATCCTGTTACCAGTGGCTGCTGCC
AGTGGCGATAAGTCGTGTCTTACCGGGTTGGACTCAAGACGATAGTTACCGGATAAGGCGCAGCGGTCGG
GCTGAACGGGGGGTTCGTGCACACAGCCCAGCTTGGAGCGAACGACCTACACCGAACTGAGATACCTACA
GCGTGAGCTATGAGAAAGCGCCACGCTTCCCGAAGGGAGAAAGGCGGACAGGTATCCGGTAAGCGGCAGG
GTCGGAACAGGAGAGCGCACGAGGGAGCTTCCAGGGGGAAACGCCTGGTATCTTTATAGTCCTGTCGGGT
TTCGCCACCTCTGACTTGAGCGTCGATTTTTGTGATGCTCGTCAGGGGGGCGGAGCCTATGGAAAAACGC
CAGCAACGCGGCCTTTTTACGGTTCCTGGCCTTTTGC
Features (pLannotate 1.2.2; 17 found; start..end, strand, type, name):
      6..65      +  rep_origin     RSF ori (fragment): Plasmids containing the RSF 1030 origin of replication can be propagated in E. coli cells that contain additional plasmids with compatible origins.
    133..436     +  enhancer       CMV enhancer: human cytomegalovirus immediate early enhancer
    437..640     +  promoter       CMV promoter: human cytomegalovirus (CMV) immediate early promoter
    663..706     +  misc_feature   MCS (fragment): multiple cloning site
    713..766     +  sig_peptide    lysozyme signal sequence: signal sequence of chicken lysozyme
    824..1708    +  CDS            HaloTag®: modified bacterial dehalogenase that forms covalent bonds with chloroalkane derivatives
   1709..2422    +  CDS            mTurquoise2: mTurquoise2 is a basic (constitutively fluorescent) cyan fluorescent protein published in 2012, derived from Aequorea victoria. It is reported to be a rapidly-maturing monomer with very low acid sensitivity.
   2450..2533    +  CDS            large T antigen (fragment): large T antigen from SV40 (simian virus 40)
   2556..2677    +  polyA_signal   SV40 poly(A) signal: SV40 polyadenylation signal
   2711..3139    -  rep_origin     f1 ori (sequence partly withheld): f1 bacteriophage origin of replication; arrow indicates direction of (+) strand synthesis
   3166..3270    +  promoter       AmpR promoter: bla
   3272..3629    +  promoter       SV40 promoter: SV40 enhancer and early promoter
   3664..4458    +  CDS            NeoR/KanR: aminoglycoside phosphotransferase from Tn5; aph(3')-II (or nptII); confers resistance to neomycin, kanamycin, and G418 (Geneticin®)
   4479..4631    +  CDS            ble (fragment): BLE_KLEPN - Experimental evidence at protein level: Swiss-Prot protein existence level 1. Binding protein with a strong affinity to the bleomycin family of antibiotics. Binds to CL990; an antimitotic-antibiotic compound. From Klebsiella pneumoniae.
   4690..4737    +  polyA_signal   HSV TK poly(A) signal: herpes simplex virus thymidine kinase polyadenylation signal (Cole and Stacy, 1985)
   4828..4844    -  polyA_signal   bGH poly(A) signal (fragment): bovine growth hormone polyadenylation signal
   5066..5654    +  rep_origin     ori: high-copy-number ColE1/pMB1/pBR322/pUC origin of replication
