[The description below was written by a language model from this plasmid's Addgene catalogue record and pLannotate feature annotations shown in this document.]
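Description:
HT7-mTurquoise2-KDEL is a mammalian expression plasmid of about 5.7 kb built on a pCMV backbone, designed to place a HaloTag7–mTurquoise2 fusion protein in the lumen of the endoplasmic reticulum. In bacteria it replicates from a high-copy ColE1/pUC-type origin and is selected with kanamycin. The same NeoR/KanR (Tn5 aminoglycoside phosphotransferase) gene is driven by tandem bacterial (bla) and SV40 early promoters and terminated by an HSV TK polyadenylation signal, so it also allows G418 selection of transfected mammalian cells. An f1 origin is present as well. Short annotated fragments (RSF ori, ble, bGH poly(A), SV40 large T antigen) look like backbone remnants or partial matches rather than functional parts.

The expression cassette uses the human CMV immediate-early enhancer and promoter and ends with an SV40 poly(A) signal. The open reading frame begins with a sequence annotated as the chicken lysozyme signal peptide, which would direct the nascent protein into the secretory pathway. This is followed by the 885 bp synthetic HaloTag7 insert, a modified bacterial dehalogenase that bonds covalently to chloroalkane ligands, and then directly by the cyan fluorescent protein mTurquoise2. The catalogue lists a C-terminal KDEL ER-retention motif, which is not annotated separately in the feature tables. HaloTag7 was introduced by Gibson cloning into an existing mTurquoise2-KDEL plasmid.

Together, signal peptide entry and KDEL retrieval confine the fusion to the ER, giving a constitutive cyan marker plus a site for labelling with HaloTag ligands in that compartment. Two sequence records are provided: the full 5,696 nt sequencing result, and a 2,891 nt depositor record that covers only the region from the cloning site into the SV40 promoter. They agree over the shared features.
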