Addgene plasmid #188571: HT7-mTurquoise2-KDEL
Purpose: Expresses fluorescent HaloTag7-mTurquoise2 fusion protein in mammalian cells with localization in the endoplasmic reticulum.
Depositing lab: Pablo Rivera-Fuentes. Depositing organization: University of Zurich.
Backbone
  Vector backbone: pCMV
  Backbone size w/o insert (bp): 4811
  Total vector size (bp): 5696
  Vector type: Mammalian Expression
  Selectable markers: Neomycin (select with G418)
Growth in bacteria
  Bacterial resistance: Kanamycin, 50 μg/mL
  Growth temperature: 37°C
  Growth strain: DH5alpha
  Copy number: High Copy
Gene/Insert
  Gene/Insert name: HaloTag7
  Species: Synthetic
  Insert size (bp): 885
  GenBank ID: N/A
  Promoter: CMV
  Tag / fusion protein: mTurquoise2 (C terminal on backbone); KDEL (C terminal on backbone)
  Cloning method: Gibson Cloning
  Sequencing primers: 5′ CGCAAATGGGCGGTAGGCGTG; 3′ CCTCTACAAATGTGGTATGG
Resource information
  A portion of this plasmid was derived from a plasmid made by: HaloTag7 from Okada lab (addgene #64691) mTurquoise2-KDEL from Gadella lab (addgene #36204)
Terms and licenses: Academic/Nonprofit Terms; Industry Terms: Not Available to Industry
How to cite: HT7-mTurquoise2-KDEL was a gift from Pablo Rivera-Fuentes (Addgene plasmid # 188571 ; http://n2t.net/addgene:188571 ; RRID:Addgene_188571)
